Addgene plasmid #157872: SARS-CoV-2_N_deltaCIDR
Purpose: express MBP tagged SARS-CoV-2 Nucleocapsid protein without the C-terminal IDR
Depositing lab: Nicolas Fawzi. Depositing organization: Brown University. Publication: SARS-CoV-2 nucleocapsid protein phase-separates with RNA and with human hnRNPs. Perdikari TM, Murthy AC, Ryan VH, Watters S, Naik MT, Fawzi NL. EMBO J. 2020 Nov 17:e106478. doi: 10.15252/embj.2020106478. PubMed 33200826.
Backbone
  Vector backbone: pTHMT
  Vector type: Bacterial Expression
Growth in bacteria
  Bacterial resistance: Kanamycin, 50 μg/mL
  Growth temperature: 37°C
  Growth strain: DH5alpha
  Copy number: High Copy
Gene/Insert
  Gene/Insert name: N
  Species: SARS-CoV-2
  Mutation: deltaCIDR
  Entrez Gene: N (a.k.a. GU280_gp10)
  Tag / fusion protein: MBP (N terminal on insert)
  Cloning method: Restriction Enzyme; 5′ cloning site Unknown (unknown if destroyed); 3′ cloning site Unknown (unknown if destroyed)
Terms and licenses: Academic/Nonprofit Terms; Industry Terms: Not Available to Industry
Depositor comments: Please note: This plasmid contains a D15H mutation in MBP. This mutation is not known to affect plasmid function.
How to cite: SARS-CoV-2_N_deltaCIDR was a gift from Nicolas Fawzi (Addgene plasmid # 157872 ; http://n2t.net/addgene:157872 ; RRID:Addgene_157872)
