[The description below was written by a language model from this plasmid's Addgene catalogue record and pLannotate feature annotations shown in this document.]
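Description:
SARS-CoV-2_N_deltaCIDR is a bacterial expression plasmid built on the pTHMT backbone, a pET-style T7 vector of about 7.5 kb, for producing a truncated SARS-CoV-2 nucleocapsid (N) protein in E. coli. It is selected with kanamycin through an aph(3')-Ia resistance gene and replicates from a ColE1/pMB1-type origin. The catalogue lists it as high copy, although the annotation also finds the pBR322 bom site and a rop gene, which normally moderates copy number. An f1 origin and short non-functional remnants of a tetracycline resistance gene are also carried over from the parental backbone.

The expression cassette is driven by a T7 promoter with an adjacent lac operator and the T7 gene 10 ribosome binding site. A lacI gene on the plasmid supplies the repressor, so transcription is IPTG-inducible in hosts that provide T7 RNA polymerase. The open reading frame begins with short segments that the annotation software matched to fragments of a His-patch thioredoxin and a TEV/6xHis composite tag. These most likely reflect a short N-terminal histidine-type leader, though the record does not describe it explicitly. Next comes a cytosolic maltose binding protein lacking its signal sequence, a linker containing a partial attB1-like match, and then the N coding sequence, ending at a T7 terminator. The N insert carries the deltaCIDR deletion, which removes the C-terminal intrinsically disordered region, and the depositor notes a D15H substitution in MBP that is not known to affect function. The cloning sites are not recorded.

The N-terminal MBP fusion serves as a solubility and purification handle. The associated publication concerns phase separation of nucleocapsid with RNA and human hnRNPs, so this deletion variant is suited to testing what the C-terminal disordered tail contributes to that behaviour.
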