Features (pLannotate 1.2.2; 21 found; start..end, strand, type, name):
      1..19      +  promoter       T7 promoter: promoter for bacteriophage T7 RNA polymerase
     20..44      +  protein_bind   lac operator: The lac repressor binds to the lac operator to inhibit transcription in E. coli. This inhibition can be relieved by adding lactose or isopropyl-β-D-thiogalactopyranoside (IPTG). lac repressor encoded by lacI
     59..81      +  RBS            RBS: efficient ribosome binding site from bacteriophage T7 gene 10 (Olins and Rangwala, 1989)
     88..105     +  CDS            HP-thioredoxin (fragment): His-Patch thioredoxin The histidines at positions 8, 32, and 64 coordinate a divalent cation, allowing HP-thioredoxin to be purified on metal-chelating resins.
    106..122     +  CDS            capTEV™ (fragment): composite tag for in vivo biotinylation, TEV protease cleavage, and 6xHis tagging
    136..1233    +  CDS            MBP: maltose binding protein from E. coli; malE (mutated); This version of the gene does not encode a signal sequence, so MBP will remain in the cytosol.
   1253..1271    +  protein_bind   attB1 (fragment): mutant version of attB; core recombination site for the Gateway® BP reaction BP Clonase™
   1309..2496    +  CDS            N (fragment): NCAP_SARS2 - Experimental evidence at protein level: Swiss-Prot protein existence level 1. Packages the positive strand viral genome RNA into a helical ribonucleocapsid (RNP) and plays a fundamental role during virion assembly through its interactions with the viral genome and membrane protein M. Plays an important role in enhancing the efficiency of subgenomic viral RNA transcription as well as viral replication (By similarity). May modulate transforming growth factor-beta signaling by binding host smad3 (By similarity). From Severe acute respiratory syndrome coronavirus 2 (2019-nCoV) (SARS-C
   2500..2547    +  terminator     T7 terminator: transcription terminator for bacteriophage T7 RNA polymerase
   2584..3012    +  rep_origin     f1 ori (sequence partly withheld): f1 bacteriophage origin of replication; arrow indicates direction of (+) strand synthesis
   3065..3122    +  promoter       AmpR promoter (fragment): bla
   3131..3946    -  CDS            KanR: aminoglycoside phosphotransferase; aph(3')-Ia; confers resistance to kanamycin in bacteria or G418 (Geneticin®) in eukaryotes
   4068..4656    +  rep_origin     ori: high-copy-number ColE1/pMB1/pBR322/pUC origin of replication
   4842..4981    -  misc_feature   bom: basis of mobility region from pBR322
   5083..5274    -  CDS            rop: Rop protein, which maintains plasmids at low copy number; rop
   5291..5671    +  CDS            YPB1_ECOLX: Protein predicted: Swiss-Prot protein existence level 4. From Escherichia coli.
   5743..6034    -  CDS            TcR (fragment): tetracycline efflux protein; tet; confers resistance to tetracycline
   6049..6070    -  protein_bind   CAP binding site: CAP binding activates transcription in the presence of cAMP. E. coli catabolite activator protein
   6083..7165    -  CDS            lacI: lac repressor; lacI; The lac repressor binds to the lac operator to inhibit transcription in E. coli. This inhibition can be relieved by adding lactose or isopropyl-β-D-thiogalactopyranoside (IPTG).
   7166..7243    -  promoter       lacI promoter: lacI
   7251..7530    -  CDS            TcR (fragment): tetracycline efflux protein; tet; confers resistance to tetracycline
>Addgene plasmid #157872 | SARS-CoV-2_N_deltaCIDR | addgene full sequence | sequence record 318852 | Addgene NGS Result
TAATACGACTCACTATAGGGGAATTGTGAGCGGATAACAATTCCCCTCTAGAAATAATTTTGTTTAACTT
TAAGAAGGAGATATACCATGGGATCTGATAAAATTCATCATCATCATCATCACAGCAGCGGTACCAAAAT
CGAAGAAGGTAAACTGGTAATCTGGATTAACGGCCATAAAGGCTATAACGGTCTCGCTGAAGTCGGTAAG
AAATTCGAGAAAGATACCGGAATTAAAGTCACCGTTGAGCATCCGGATAAACTGGAAGAGAAATTCCCAC
AGGTTGCGGCAACTGGCGATGGCCCTGACATTATCTTCTGGGCACACGACCGCTTTGGTGGCTACGCTCA
ATCTGGCCTGTTGGCTGAAATCACCCCGGACAAAGCGTTCCAGGACAAGCTGTATCCGTTTACCTGGGAT
GCCGTACGTTACAACGGCAAGCTGATTGCTTACCCGATCGCTGTTGAAGCGTTATCGCTGATTTATAACA
AAGATCTGCTGCCGAACCCGCCAAAAACCTGGGAAGAGATCCCGGCGCTGGATAAAGAACTGAAAGCGAA
AGGTAAGAGCGCGCTGATGTTCAACCTGCAAGAACCGTACTTCACCTGGCCGCTGATTGCTGCTGACGGG
GGTTATGCGTTCAAGTATGAAAACGGCAAGTACGACATTAAAGACGTGGGCGTGGATAACGCTGGCGCGA
AAGCGGGTCTGACCTTCCTGGTTGACCTGATTAAAAACAAACACATGAATGCAGACACCGATTACTCCAT
CGCAGAAGCTGCCTTTAATAAAGGCGAAACAGCGATGACCATCAACGGCCCGTGGGCATGGTCCAACATC
GACACCAGCAAAGTGAATTATGGTGTAACGGTACTGCCGACCTTCAAGGGTCAACCATCCAAACCGTTCG
TTGGCGTGCTGAGCGCAGGTATTAACGCCGCCAGTCCGAACAAAGAGCTGGCAAAAGAGTTCCTCGAAAA
CTATCTGCTGACTGATGAAGGTCTGGAAGCGGTTAATAAAGACAAACCGCTGGGTGCCGTAGCGCTGAAG
TCTTACGAGGAAGAGTTGGCGAAAGATCCACGTATTGCCGCCACCATGGAAAACGCCCAGAAAGGTGAAA
TCATGCCGAACATCCCGCAGATGTCCGCTTTCTGGTATGCCGTGCGTACTGCGGTGATCAACGCCGCCAG
CGGTCGTCAGACTGTCGATGAAGCCCTGAAAGACGCGCAGACTAATTCGGGATCTGATATCACAAGTTTG
TACAAAAAAGCTGAAGGCGGTACCGAGAACCTGTACTTCCAGGGTCATATGAGCGACAATGGTCCGCAGA
ATCAACGTAATGCGCCGCGTATCACCTTTGGTGGTCCGAGCGACAGCACCGGCAGCAATCAGAATGGCGA
ACGTAGCGGTGCGCGTAGCAAACAGCGTCGTCCGCAGGGTCTGCCGAACAACACCGCGAGCTGGTTTACC
GCGCTGACCCAACACGGCAAAGAAGACCTGAAATTCCCGCGTGGTCAAGGCGTTCCGATCAACACCAACA
GCAGCCCGGATGACCAGATTGGCTATTACCGTCGTGCGACCCGTCGTATTCGTGGCGGTGATGGCAAGAT
GAAAGACCTGAGCCCGCGTTGGTATTTCTACTATCTGGGTACCGGCCCGGAGGCGGGTCTGCCGTATGGT
GCGAACAAGGACGGTATCATTTGGGTGGCGACCGAAGGCGCGCTGAACACCCCGAAGGACCACATCGGTA
CCCGTAACCCGGCGAACAACGCGGCGATCGTTCTGCAGCTGCCGCAAGGTACCACCCTGCCGAAAGGTTT
CTATGCGGAGGGTAGCCGTGGCGGTAGCCAAGCGAGCAGCCGTAGCAGCAGCCGTAGCCGTAACAGCAGC
CGTAACAGCACCCCGGGCAGCAGCCGTGGTACCAGCCCGGCGCGTATGGCGGGCAACGGTGGTGACGCGG
CGCTGGCGCTGCTGCTGCTGGATCGTCTGAACCAACTGGAGAGCAAGATGAGCGGCAAGGGTCAACAGCA
ACAAGGTCAAACCGTTACCAAGAAAAGCGCGGCGGAGGCGAGCAAAAAGCCGCGTCAGAAACGTACCGCG
ACCAAAGCGTACAACGTGACCCAAGCGTTTGGTCGTCGTGGTCCGGAACAAACCCAGGGTAACTTCGGTG
ATCAGGAACTGATTCGTCAAGGTACCGACTACAAACACTGGCCGCAAATCGCGCAGTTCGCGCCGAGCGC
GAGCGCGTTCTTTGGTATGAGCCGTATCGGTATGGAAGTTACCCCGAGCGGTACCTGGCTGACCTATACC
GGTGCGATCAAGCTGGACGATAAGGATCCGAACTTCAAGGACCAGGTTATCCTGCTGAACAAGCACATCG
ACGCGTACAAAACCTTCCCGCCGACCTAACTCGAGCACCACCACCACCACCACTGAGATCCGGCTGCTAA
CAAAGCCCGAAAGGAAGCTGAGTTGGCTGCTGCCACCGCTGAGCAATAACTAGCATAACCCCTTGGGGCC
TCTAAACGGGTCTTGAGGGGTTTTTTGCTGAAAGGAGGAACTATATCCGGATTGGCGAATGGG
[124 nt withheld, positions 2584-2707]
C
[91 nt withheld, positions 2709-2799]
A
[49 nt withheld, positions 2801-2849]
CCTTTGACGTTGGAGTCCACGTTCTTT
[37 nt withheld, positions 2877-2913]
ACCCTATCTCGGTCTATTCTTTTGATTTATAAGGGATTTTGCCGATTTCGGCCTATTGGTTAAAAAATGA
GCTGATTTAACAAAAATTTAACGCGAATTTTAACAAAATATTAACGCTTACAATTTAGGTGGCACTTTTC
GGGGAAATGTGCGCGGAACCCCTATTTGTTTATTTTTCTAAATACATTCAAATATGTATCCGCTCATGAA
TTAATTCTTAGAAAAACTCATCGAGCATCAAATGAAACTGCAATTTATTCATATCAGGATTATCAATACC
ATATTTTTGAAAAAGCCGTTTCTGTAATGAAGGAGAAAACTCACCGAGGCAGTTCCATAGGATGGCAAGA
TCCTGGTATCGGTCTGCGATTCCGACTCGTCCAACATCAATACAACCTATTAATTTCCCCTCGTCAAAAA
TAAGGTTATCAAGTGAGAAATCACCATGAGTGACGACTGAATCCGGTGAGAATGGCAAAAGTTTATGCAT
TTCTTTCCAGACTTGTTCAACAGGCCAGCCATTACGCTCGTCATCAAAATCACTCGCATCAACCAAACCG
TTATTCATTCGTGATTGCGCCTGAGCGAGACGAAATACGCGATCGCTGTTAAAAGGACAATTACAAACAG
GAATCGAATGCAACCGGCGCAGGAACACTGCCAGCGCATCAACAATATTTTCACCTGAATCAGGATATTC
TTCTAATACCTGGAATGCTGTTTTCCCGGGGATCGCAGTGGTGAGTAACCATGCATCATCAGGAGTACGG
ATAAAATGCTTGATGGTCGGAAGAGGCATAAATTCCGTCAGCCAGTTTAGTCTGACCATCTCATCTGTAA
CATCATTGGCAACGCTACCTTTGCCATGTTTCAGAAACAACTCTGGCGCATCGGGCTTCCCATACAATCG
ATAGATTGTCGCACCTGATTGCCCGACATTATCGCGAGCCCATTTATACCCATATAAATCAGCATCCATG
TTGGAATTTAATCGCGGCCTAGAGCAAGACGTTTCCCGTTGAATATGGCTCATAACACCCCTTGTATTAC
TGTTTATGTAAGCAGACAGTTTTATTGTTCATGACCAAAATCCCTTAACGTGAGTTTTCGTTCCACTGAG
CGTCAGACCCCGTAGAAAAGATCAAAGGATCTTCTTGATATCCTTTTTTTCTGCGCGTAATCTGCTGCTT
GCAAACAAAAAAACCACCGCTACCAGCGGTGGTTTGTTTGCCGGATCAAGAGCTACCAACTCTTTTTCCG
AAGGTAACTGGCTTCAGCAGAGCGCAGATACCAAATACTGTCCTTCTAGTGTAGCCGTAGTTAGGCCACC
ACTTCAAGAACTCTGTAGCACCGCCTACATACCTCGCTCTGCTAATCCTGTTACCAGTGGCTGCTGCCAG
TGGCGATAAGTCGTGTCTTACCGGGTTGGACTCAAGACGATAGTTACCGGATAAGGCGCAGCGGTCGGGC
TGAACGGGGGGTTCGTGCACACAGCCCAGCTTGGAGCGAACGACCTACACCGAACTGAGATACCTACAGC
GTGAGCTATGAGAAAGCGCCACGCTTCCCGAAGGGAGAAAGGCGGACAGGTATCCGGTAAGCGGCAGGGT
CGGAACAGGAGAGCGCACGAGGGAGCTTCCAGGGGGAAACGCCTGGTATCTTTATAGTCCTGTCGGGTTT
CGCCACCTCTGACTTGAGCGTCGATTTTTGTGATGCTCGTCAGGGGGGCGGAGCCTATGGAAAAACGCCA
GCAACGCGGCCTTTTTACGGTTCCTGGCCTTTTGCTGGCCTTTTGCTCACATGTTCTTTCCTGCGTTATC
CCCTGATTCTGTGGATAACCGTATTACCGCCTTTGAGTGAGCTGATACCGCTCGCCGCAGCCGAACGACC
GAGCGCAGCGAGTCAGTGAGCGAGGAAGCGGAAGAGCGCCTGATGCGGTATTTTCTCCTTACGCATCTGT
GCGGTATTTCACACCGCAATGGTGCACTCTCAGTACAATCTGCTCTGATGCCGCATAGTTAAGCCAGTAT
ACACTCCGCTATCGCTACGTGACTGGGTCATGGCTGCGCCCCGACACCCGCCAACACCCGCTGACGCGCC
CTGACGGGCTTGTCTGCTCCCGGCATCCGCTTACAGACAAGCTGTGACCGTCTCCGGGAGCTGCATGTGT
CAGAGGTTTTCACCGTCATCACCGAAACGCGCGAGGCAGCTGCGGTAAAGCTCATCAGCGTGGTCGTGAA
GCGATTCACAGATGTCTGCCTGTTCATCCGCGTCCAGCTCGTTGAGTTTCTCCAGAAGCGTTAATGTCTG
GCTTCTGATAAAGCGGGCCATGTTAAGGGCGGTTTTTTCCTGTTTGGTCACTGATGCCTCCGTGTAAGGG
GGATTTCTGTTCATGGGGGTAATGATACCGATGAAACGAGAGAGGATGCTCACGATACGGGTTACTGATG
ATGAACATGCCCGGTTACTGGAACGTTGTGAGGGTAAACAACTGGCGGTATGGATGCGGCGGGACCAGAG
AAAAATCACTCAGGGTCAATGCCAGCGCTTCGTTAATACAGATGTAGGTGTTCCACAGGGTAGCCAGCAG
CATCCTGCGATGCAGATCCGGAACATAATGGTGCAGGGCGCTGACTTCCGCGTTTCCAGACTTTACGAAA
CACGGAAACCGAAGACCATTCATGTTGTTGCTCAGGTCGCAGACGTTTTGCAGCAGCAGTCGCTTCACGT
TCGCTCGCGTATCGGTGATTCATTCTGCTAACCAGTAAGGCAACCCCGCCAGCCTAGCCGGGTCCTCAAC
GACAGGAGCACGATCATGCGCACCCGTGGGGCCGCCATGCCGGCGATAATGGCCTGCTTCTCGCCGAAAC
GTTTGGTGGCGGGACCAGTGACGAAGGCTTGAGCGAGGGCGTGCAAGATTCCGAATACCGCAAGCGACAG
GCCGATCATCGTCGCGCTCCAGCGAAAGCGGTCCTCGCCGAAAATGACCCAGAGCGCTGCCGGCACCTGT
CCTACGAGTTGCATGATAAAGAAGACAGTCATAAGTGCGGCGACGATAGTCATGCCCCGCGCCCACCGGA
AGGAGCTGACTGGGTTGAAGGCTCTCAAGGGCATCGGTCGAGATCCCGGTGCCTAATGAGTGAGCTAACT
TACATTAATTGCGTTGCGCTCACTGCCCGCTTTCCAGTCGGGAAACCTGTCGTGCCAGCTGCATTAATGA
ATCGGCCAACGCGCGGGGAGAGGCGGTTTGCGTATTGGGCGCCAGGGTGGTTTTTCTTTTCACCAGTGAG
ACGGGCAACAGCTGATTGCCCTTCACCGCCTGGCCCTGAGAGAGTTGCAGCAAGCGGTCCACGCTGGTTT
GCCCCAGCAGGCGAAAATCCTGTTTGATGGTGGTTAACGGCGGGATATAACATGAGCTGTCTTCGGTATC
GTCGTATCCCACTACCGAGATATCCGCACCAACGCGCAGCCCGGACTCGGTAATGGCGCGCATTGCGCCC
AGCGCCATCTGATCGTTGGCAACCAGCATCGCAGTGGGAACGATGCCCTCATTCAGCATTTGCATGGTTT
GTTGAAAACCGGACATGGCACTCCAGTCGCCTTCCCGTTCCGCTATCGGCTGAATTTGATTGCGAGTGAG
ATATTTATGCCAGCCAGCCAGACGCAGACGCGCCGAGACAGAACTTAATGGGCCCGCTAACAGCGCGATT
TGCTGGTGACCCAATGCGACCAGATGCTCCACGCCCAGTCGCGTACCGTCTTCATGGGAGAAAATAATAC
TGTTGATGGGTGTCTGGTCAGAGACATCAAGAAATAACGCCGGAACATTAGTGCAGGCAGCTTCCACAGC
AATGGCATCCTGGTCATCCAGCGGATAGTTAATGATCAGCCCACTGACGCGTTGCGCGAGAAGATTGTGC
ACCGCCGCTTTACAGGCTTCGACGCCGCTTCGTTCTACCATCGACACCACCACGCTGGCACCCAGTTGAT
CGGCGCGAGATTTAATCGCCGCGACAATTTGCGACGGCGCGTGCAGGGCCAGACTGGAGGTGGCAACGCC
AATCAGCAACGACTGTTTGCCCGCCAGTTGTTGTGCCACGCGGTTGGGAATGTAATTCAGCTCCGCCATC
GCCGCTTCCACTTTTTCCCGCGTTTTCGCAGAAACGTGGCTGGCCTGGTTCACCACGCGGGAAACGGTCT
GATAAGAGACACCGGCATACTCTGCGACATCGTATAACGTTACTGGTTTCACATTCACCACCCTGAATTG
ACTCTCTTCCGGGCGCTATCATGCCATACCGCGAAAGGTTTTGCGCCATTCGATGGTGTCCGGGATCTCG
ACGCTCTCCCTTATGCGACTCCTGCATTAGGAAGCAGCCCAGTAGTAGGTTGAGGCCGTTGAGCACCGCC
GCCGCAAGGAATGGTGCATGCAAGGAGATGGCGCCCAACAGTCCCCCGGCCACGGGGCCTGCCACCATAC
CCACGCCGAAACAAGCGCTCATGAGCCCGAAGTGGCGAGCCCGATCTTCCCCATCGGTGATGTCGGCGAT
ATAGGCGCCAGCAACCGCACCTGTGGCGCCGGTGATGCCGGCCACGATGCGTCCGGCGTAGAGGATCGAG
ATCTCGATCCCGCGAAAT
