>Addgene plasmid #157872 | SARS-CoV-2_N_deltaCIDR | depositor partial sequence | sequence record 305101 | insert
CATATGAGCGACAATGGTCCGCAGAATCAACGTAATGCGCCGCGTATCACCTTTGGTGGTCCGAGCGACA
GCACCGGCAGCAATCAGAATGGCGAACGTAGCGGTGCGCGTAGCAAACAGCGTCGTCCGCAGGGTCTGCC
GAACAACACCGCGAGCTGGTTTACCGCGCTGACCCAACACGGCAAAGAAGACCTGAAATTCCCGCGTGGT
CAAGGCGTTCCGATCAACACCAACAGCAGCCCGGATGACCAGATTGGCTATTACCGTCGTGCGACCCGTC
GTATTCGTGGCGGTGATGGCAAGATGAAAGACCTGAGCCCGCGTTGGTATTTCTACTATCTGGGTACCGG
CCCGGAGGCGGGTCTGCCGTATGGTGCGAACAAGGACGGTATCATTTGGGTGGCGACCGAAGGCGCGCTG
AACACCCCGAAGGACCACATCGGTACCCGTAACCCGGCGAACAACGCGGCGATCGTTCTGCAGCTGCCGC
AAGGTACCACCCTGCCGAAAGGTTTCTATGCGGAGGGTAGCCGTGGCGGTAGCCAAGCGAGCAGCCGTAG
CAGCAGCCGTAGCCGTAACAGCAGCCGTAACAGCACCCCGGGCAGCAGCCGTGGTACCAGCCCGGCGCGT
ATGGCGGGCAACGGTGGTGACGCGGCGCTGGCGCTGCTGCTGCTGGATCGTCTGAACCAACTGGAGAGCA
AGATGAGCGGCAAGGGTCAACAGCAACAAGGTCAAACCGTTACCAAGAAAAGCGCGGCGGAGGCGAGCAA
AAAGCCGCGTCAGAAACGTACCGCGACCAAAGCGTACAACGTGACCCAAGCGTTTGGTCGTCGTGGTCCG
GAACAAACCCAGGGTAACTTCGGTGATCAGGAACTGATTCGTCAAGGTACCGACTACAAACACTGGCCGC
AAATCGCGCAGTTCGCGCCGAGCGCGAGCGCGTTCTTTGGTATGAGCCGTATCGGTATGGAAGTTACCCC
GAGCGGTACCTGGCTGACCTATACCGGTGCGATCAAGCTGGACGATAAGGATCCGAACTTCAAGGACCAG
GTTATCCTGCTGAACAAGCACATCGACGCGTACAAAACCTTCCCGCCGACCTAACTCGAG
